>Addgene plasmid #135721 | psiCHECK2-miR-199a-5p | addgene full sequence | sequence record 322177 | Addgene NGS Result
GATCTGCGCAGCACCATGGCCTGAAATAACCTCTGAAAGAGGAACTTGGTTAGGTACCTTCTGAGGCGGA
AAGAACCAGCTGTGGAATGTGTGTCAGTTAGGGTGTGGAAAGTCCCCAGGCTCCCCAGCAGGCAGAAGTA
TGCAAAGCATGCATCTCAATTAGTCAGCAACCAGGTGTGGAAAGTCCCCAGGCTCCCCAGCAGGCAGAAG
TATGCAAAGCATGCATCTCAATTAGTCAGCAACCATAGTCCCGCCCCTAACTCCGCCCATCCCGCCCCTA
ACTCCGCCCAGTTCCGCCCATTCTCCGCCCCATGGCTGACTAATTTTTTTTATTTATGCAGAGGCCGAGG
CCGCCTCGGCCTCTGAGCTATTCCAGAAGTAGTGAGGAGGCTTTTTTGGAGGCCTAGGCTTTTGCAAAAA
GCTTGATTCTTCTGACACAACAGTCTCGAACTTAAGCTGCAGAAGTTGGTCGTGAGGCACTGGGCAGGTA
AGTATCAAGGTTACAAGACAGGTTTAAGGAGACCAATAGAAACTGGGCTTGTCGAGACAGAGAAGACTCT
TGCGTTTCTGATAGGCACCTATTGGTCTTACTGACATCCACTTTGCCTTTCTCTCCACAGGTGTCCACTC
CCAGTTCAATTACAGCTCTTAAGGCTAGAGTACTTAATACGACTCACTATAGGCTAGCCACCATGGCTTC
CAAGGTGTACGACCCCGAGCAACGCAAACGCATGATCACTGGGCCTCAGTGGTGGGCTCGCTGCAAGCAA
ATGAACGTGCTGGACTCCTTCATCAACTACTATGATTCCGAGAAGCACGCCGAGAACGCCGTGATTTTTC
TGCATGGTAACGCTGCCTCCAGCTACCTGTGGAGGCACGTCGTGCCTCACATCGAGCCCGTGGCTAGATG
CATCATCCCTGATCTGATCGGAATGGGTAAGTCCGGCAAGAGCGGGAATGGCTCATATCGCCTCCTGGAT
CACTACAAGTACCTCACCGCTTGGTTCGAGCTGCTGAACCTTCCAAAGAAAATCATCTTTGTGGGCCACG
ACTGGGGGGCTTGTCTGGCCTTTCACTACTCCTACGAGCACCAAGACAAGATCAAGGCCATCGTCCATGC
TGAGAGTGTCGTGGACGTGATCGAGTCCTGGGACGAGTGGCCTGACATCGAGGAGGATATCGCCCTGATC
AAGAGCGAAGAGGGCGAGAAAATGGTGCTTGAGAATAACTTCTTCGTCGAGACCATGCTCCCAAGCAAGA
TCATGCGGAAACTGGAGCCTGAGGAGTTCGCTGCCTACCTGGAGCCATTCAAGGAGAAGGGCGAGGTTAG
ACGGCCTACCCTCTCCTGGCCTCGCGAGATCCCTCTCGTTAAGGGAGGCAAGCCCGACGTCGTCCAGATT
GTCCGCAACTACAACGCCTACCTTCGGGCCAGCGACGATCTGCCTAAGATGTTCATCGAGTCCGACCCTG
GGTTCTTTTCCAACGCTATTGTCGAGGGAGCTAAGAAGTTCCCTAACACCGAGTTCGTGAAGGTGAAGGG
CCTCCACTTCAGCCAGGAGGACGCTCCAGATGAAATGGGTAAGTACATCAAGAGCTTCGTGGAGCGCGTG
CTGAAGAACGAGCAGTAATTCTAGGCGATCGCTCGAGGAACAGGTAGTCTGAACACTGGGGCGGCCGCTG
GCCGCAATAAAATATCTTTATTTTCATTACATCTGTGTGTTGGTTTTTTGTGTGAGGATCTAAATGAGTC
TTCGGACCTCGCGGGGGCCGCTTAAGCGGTGGTTAGGGTTTGTCTGACGCGGGGGGAGGGGGAAGGAACG
AAACACTCTCATTCGGAGGCGGCTCGGGGTTTGGTCTTGGTGGCCACGGGCACGCAGAAGAGCGCCGCGA
TCCTCTTAAGCACCCCCCCGCCCTCCGTGGAGGCGGGGGTTTGGTCGGCGGGTGGTAACTGGCGGGCCGC
TGACTCGGGCGGGTCGCGCGCCCCAGAGTGTGACCTTTTCGGTCTGCTCGCAGACCCCCGGGCGGCGCCG
CCGCGGCGGCGACGGGCTCGCTGGGTCCTAGGCTCCATGGGGACCGTATACGTGGACAGGCTCTGGAGCA
TCCGCACGACTGCGGTGATATTACCGGAGACCTTCTGCGGGACGAGCCGGGTCACGCGGCTGACGCGGAG
CGTCCGTTGGGCGACAAACACCAGGACGGGGCACAGGTACACTATCTTGTCACCCGGAGGCGCGAGGGAC
TGCAGGAGCTTCAGGGAGTGGCGCAGCTGCTTCATCCCCGTGGCCCGTTGCTCGCGTTTGCTGGCGGTGT
CCCCGGAAGAAATATATTTGCATGTCTTTAGTTCTATGATGACACAAACCCCGCCCAGCGTCTTGTCATT
GGCGAATTCGAACACGCAGATGCAGTCGGGGCGGCGCGGTCCCAGGTCCACTTCGCATATTAAGGTGACG
CGTGTGGCCTCGAACACCGAGCGACCCTGCAGCGACCCGCTTAAAAGCTTGGCATTCCGGTACTGTTGGT
AAAGCCACCATGGCCGATGCTAAGAACATTAAGAAGGGCCCTGCTCCCTTCTACCCTCTGGAGGATGGCA
CCGCTGGCGAGCAGCTGCACAAGGCCATGAAGAGGTATGCCCTGGTGCCTGGCACCATTGCCTTCACCGA
TGCCCACATTGAGGTGGACATCACCTATGCCGAGTACTTCGAGATGTCTGTGCGCCTGGCCGAGGCCATG
AAGAGGTACGGCCTGAACACCAACCACCGCATCGTGGTGTGCTCTGAGAACTCTCTGCAGTTCTTCATGC
CAGTGCTGGGCGCCCTGTTCATCGGAGTGGCCGTGGCCCCTGCTAACGACATTTACAACGAGCGCGAGCT
GCTGAACAGCATGGGCATTTCTCAGCCTACCGTGGTGTTCGTGTCTAAGAAGGGCCTGCAGAAGATCCTG
AACGTGCAGAAGAAGCTGCCTATCATCCAGAAGATCATCATCATGGACTCTAAGACCGACTACCAGGGCT
TCCAGAGCATGTACACATTCGTGACATCTCATCTGCCTCCTGGCTTCAACGAGTACGACTTCGTGCCAGA
GTCTTTCGACAGGGACAAAACCATTGCCCTGATCATGAACAGCTCTGGGTCTACCGGCCTGCCTAAGGGC
GTGGCCCTGCCTCATCGCACCGCCTGTGTGCGCTTCTCTCACGCCCGCGACCCTATTTTCGGCAACCAGA
TCATCCCCGACACCGCTATTCTGAGCGTGGTGCCATTCCACCACGGCTTCGGCATGTTCACCACCCTGGG
CTACCTGATTTGCGGCTTTCGGGTGGTGCTGATGTACCGCTTCGAGGAGGAGCTGTTCCTGCGCAGCCTG
CAAGACTACAAAATTCAGTCTGCCCTGCTGGTGCCAACCCTGTTCAGCTTCTTCGCTAAGAGCACCCTGA
TCGACAAGTACGACCTGTCTAACCTGCACGAGATTGCCTCTGGCGGCGCCCCACTGTCTAAGGAGGTGGG
CGAAGCCGTGGCCAAGCGCTTTCATCTGCCAGGCATCCGCCAGGGCTACGGCCTGACCGAGACAACCAGC
GCCATTCTGATTACCCCAGAGGGCGACGACAAGCCTGGCGCCGTGGGCAAGGTGGTGCCATTCTTCGAGG
CCAAGGTGGTGGACCTGGACACCGGCAAGACCCTGGGAGTGAACCAGCGCGGCGAGCTGTGTGTGCGCGG
CCCTATGATTATGTCCGGCTACGTGAATAACCCTGAGGCCACAAACGCCCTGATCGACAAGGACGGCTGG
CTGCACTCTGGCGACATTGCCTACTGGGACGAGGACGAGCACTTCTTCATCGTGGACCGCCTGAAGTCTC
TGATCAAGTACAAGGGCTACCAGGTGGCCCCAGCCGAGCTGGAGTCTATCCTGCTGCAGCACCCTAACAT
TTTCGACGCCGGAGTGGCCGGCCTGCCCGACGACGATGCCGGCGAGCTGCCTGCCGCCGTCGTCGTGCTG
GAACACGGCAAGACCATGACCGAGAAGGAGATCGTGGACTATGTGGCCAGCCAGGTGACAACCGCCAAGA
AGCTGCGCGGCGGAGTGGTGTTCGTGGACGAGGTGCCCAAGGGCCTGACCGGCAAGCTGGACGCCCGCAA
GATCCGCGAGATCCTGATCAAGGCTAAGAAAGGCGGCAAGATCGCCGTGTAATAATTCTAGAGTCGGGGC
GGCCGGCCGCTTCGAGCAGACATGATAAGATACATTGATGAGTTTGGACAAACCACAACTAGAATGCAGT
GAAAAAAATGCTTTATTTGTGAAATTTGTGATGCTATTGCTTTATTTGTAACCATTATAAGCTGCAATAA
ACAAGTTAACAACAACAATTGCATTCATTTTATGTTTCAGGTTCAGGGGGAGGTGTGGGAGGTTTTTTAA
AGCAAGTAAAACCTCTACAAATGTGGTAAAATCGATAAGGATCCAGGTGGCACTTTTCGGGGAAATGTGC
GCGGAACCCCTATTTGTTTATTTTTCTAAATACATTCAAATATGTATCCGCTCATGAGACAATAACCCTG
ATAAATGCTTCAATAATATTGAAAAAGGAAGAGTATGAGTATTCAACATTTCCGTGTCGCCCTTATTCCC
TTTTTTGCGGCATTTTGCCTTCCTGTTTTTGCTCACCCAGAAACGCTGGTGAAAGTAAAAGATGCTGAAG
ATCAGTTGGGTGCACGAGTGGGTTACATCGAACTGGATCTCAACAGCGGTAAGATCCTTGAGAGTTTTCG
CCCCGAAGAACGTTTTCCAATGATGAGCACTTTTAAAGTTCTGCTATGTGGCGCGGTATTATCCCGTATT
GACGCCGGGCAAGAGCAACTCGGTCGCCGCATACACTATTCTCAGAATGACTTGGTTGAGTACTCACCAG
TCACAGAAAAGCATCTTACGGATGGCATGACAGTAAGAGAATTATGCAGTGCTGCCATAACCATGAGTGA
TAACACTGCGGCCAACTTACTTCTGACAACGATCGGAGGACCGAAGGAGCTAACCGCTTTTTTGCACAAC
ATGGGGGATCATGTAACTCGCCTTGATCGTTGGGAACCGGAGCTGAATGAAGCCATACCAAACGACGAGC
GTGACACCACGATGCCTGTAGCAATGGCAACAACGTTGCGCAAACTATTAACTGGCGAACTACTTACTCT
AGCTTCCCGGCAACAATTAATAGACTGGATGGAGGCGGATAAAGTTGCAGGACCACTTCTGCGCTCGGCC
CTTCCGGCTGGCTGGTTTATTGCTGATAAATCTGGAGCCGGTGAGCGTGGGTCTCGCGGTATCATTGCAG
CACTGGGGCCAGATGGTAAGCCCTCCCGTATCGTAGTTATCTACACGACGGGGAGTCAGGCAACTATGGA
TGAACGAAATAGACAGATCGCTGAGATAGGTGCCTCACTGATTAAGCATTGGTAACTGTCAGACCAAGTT
TACTCATATATACTTTAGATTGATTTAAAACTTCATTTTTAATTTAAAAGGATCTAGGTGAAGATCCTTT
TTGATAATCTCATGACCAAAATCCCTTAACGTGAGTTTTCGTTCCACTGAGCGTCAGACCCCGTAGAAAA
GATCAAAGGATCTTCTTGAGATCCTTTTTTTCTGCGCGTAATCTGCTGCTTGCAAACAAAAAAACCACCG
CTACCAGCGGTGGTTTGTTTGCCGGATCAAGAGCTACCAACTCTTTTTCCGAAGGTAACTGGCTTCAGCA
GAGCGCAGATACCAAATACTGTTCTTCTAGTGTAGCCGTAGTTAGGCCACCACTTCAAGAACTCTGTAGC
ACCGCCTACATACCTCGCTCTGCTAATCCTGTTACCAGTGGCTGCTGCCAGTGGCGATAAGTCGTGTCTT
ACCGGGTTGGACTCAAGACGATAGTTACCGGATAAGGCGCAGCGGTCGGGCTGAACGGGGGGTTCGTGCA
CACAGCCCAGCTTGGAGCGAACGACCTACACCGAACTGAGATACCTACAGCGTGAGCTATGAGAAAGCGC
CACGCTTCCCGAAGGGAGAAAGGCGGACAGGTATCCGGTAAGCGGCAGGGTCGGAACAGGAGAGCGCACG
AGGGAGCTTCCAGGGGGAAACGCCTGGTATCTTTATAGTCCTGTCGGGTTTCGCCACCTCTGACTTGAGC
GTCGATTTTTGTGATGCTCGTCAGGGGGGCGGAGCCTATGGAAAAACGCCAGCAACGCGGCCTTTTTACG
GTTCCTGGCCTTTTGCTGGCCTTTTGCTCACATGGCTCGACA
Features (pLannotate 1.2.2; 12 found; start..end, strand, type, name):
     61..418     +  promoter       SV40 promoter: SV40 enhancer and early promoter
    488..620     +  intron         chimeric intron: chimera between introns from human β-globin and immunoglobulin heavy chain genes
    665..683     +  promoter       T7 promoter: promoter for bacteriophage T7 RNA polymerase
    693..1628    +  CDS            hRluc: Renilla luciferase human codon-optimized
   1686..1734    +  polyA_signal   poly(A) signal: synthetic polyadenylation signal
   1743..2494    +  promoter       HSV TK promoter: herpes simplex virus thymidine kinase promoter
   2530..4182    +  CDS            luciferase: firefly luciferase; luc+; enhanced luc+ version of the luciferase gene AAS38485.1 42718124.0
   4226..4347    -  polyA_signal   SV40 poly(A) signal: SV40 polyadenylation signal
   4370..4438    -  CDS            large T antigen (fragment): large T antigen from SV40 (simian virus 40)
   4480..4584    +  promoter       AmpR promoter: bla
   4585..5445    +  CDS            AmpR: β-lactamase; bla; confers resistance to ampicillin, carbenicillin, and related antibiotics
   5616..6204    +  rep_origin     ori: high-copy-number ColE1/pMB1/pBR322/pUC origin of replication
