[The description below was written by a language model from this plasmid's Addgene catalogue record and pLannotate feature annotations shown in this document.]
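Description:
psiCHECK2-miR-199a-5p is a mammalian dual-luciferase reporter plasmid built on the Promega psiCHECK-2 backbone and designed to measure the activity of the microRNA miR-199a-5p. It is propagated in E. coli from a high-copy ColE1/pUC-type origin and selected with ampicillin through the β-lactamase (AmpR) gene and its native promoter. It carries no mammalian selection marker in the annotated features, consistent with use by transient transfection.

The sensor cassette consists of the SV40 enhancer/early promoter, a chimeric β-globin/immunoglobulin intron that improves expression, and a human codon-optimized Renilla luciferase (hRluc) gene terminated by a synthetic poly(A) signal. A T7 promoter just upstream of hRluc allows in vitro transcription. The insert is a synthetic sequence that is the reverse complement of miR-199a-5p, that is, a perfectly complementary target site. It is not annotated in the feature table and the cloning sites are recorded as unknown, but in the psiCHECK-2 design such sites are placed in the short interval between the hRluc stop codon and the synthetic poly(A) signal, so that they form part of the Renilla 3′ UTR. When miR-199a-5p is present and active, it binds this site and represses the Renilla transcript, lowering the signal.

A second, independent cassette on the same plasmid expresses firefly luciferase (luc+) from the HSV thymidine kinase promoter, followed by an SV40 poly(A) region. This serves as an internal control, so Renilla activity can be normalized to firefly activity to correct for transfection efficiency and cell number. The construct is typically used to test endogenous or ectopically expressed miR-199a-5p activity, or its inhibition or sequestration.
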