Addgene plasmid #135721: psiCHECK2-miR-199a-5p
Purpose: Mammalian expression vector, Luciferase reporter to test activity of miRNA (miR-199a-5p)
Depositing lab: Florian Karreth. Depositing organization: H. Lee Moffitt Cancer Center and Research Institute.
Backbone
  Vector backbone: psiCHECK-2
  Backbone manufacturer: Promega
  Vector type: Mammalian Expression
Growth in bacteria
  Bacterial resistance: Ampicillin, 100 μg/mL
  Growth temperature: 37°C
  Growth strain: DH5alpha
  Copy number: High Copy
Gene/Insert
  Gene/Insert name: miR-199a-5p reverse complement
  Species: Synthetic
  Cloning method: Restriction Enzyme; 5′ cloning site Unknown (unknown if destroyed); 3′ cloning site Unknown (unknown if destroyed)
Terms and licenses: Academic/Nonprofit Terms; Industry Terms: Not Available to Industry
How to cite: psiCHECK2-miR-199a-5p was a gift from Florian Karreth (Addgene plasmid # 135721 ; http://n2t.net/addgene:135721 ; RRID:Addgene_135721)
